Addgene plasmid #212560: pTwist-SARS-CoV-2 Spike-deltaC18 L452W (TGG)
Purpose: Encodes SARS-CoV-2 spike L452W for pseudovirus production
Depositing lab: Alejandro Balazs. Depositing organization: Massachusetts General Hospital. Publication: Ongoing evolution of SARS-CoV-2 drives escape from mRNA vaccine-induced humoral immunity. Roederer AL, Cao Y, Denis KS, Sheehan ML, Li CJ, Lam EC, Gregory DJ, Poznansky MC, Iafrate AJ, Canaday DH, Gravenstein S, Garcia-Beltran WF, Balazs AB. medRxiv [Preprint]. 2024 Mar 7:2024.03.05.24303815. doi: 10.1101/2024.03.05.24303815. PubMed 38496628.
Backbone
  Vector backbone: pTwist-CMV-BetaGlobin-WPRE-Neo
  Backbone manufacturer: Twist
  Vector type: Mammalian Expression
Growth in bacteria
  Bacterial resistance: Ampicillin, 100 μg/mL
  Growth temperature: 37°C
  Growth strain: DH5alpha
  Copy number: High Copy
Gene/Insert
  Gene/Insert name: SARS-CoV-2 Spike L452W
  Species: Severe acute respiratory syndrome coronavirus 2
  Mutation: L452W
  Entrez Gene: S (a.k.a. GU280_gp02, spike glycoprotein)
  Promoter: CAG
  Cloning method: Ligation Independent Cloning
Terms and licenses: Academic/Nonprofit Terms; Industry Terms: Not Available to Industry
Depositor comments: Please visit https://www.medrxiv.org/content/10.1101/2024.03.05.24303815v1 for medRxiv preprint.
How to cite: pTwist-SARS-CoV-2 Spike-deltaC18 L452W (TGG) was a gift from Alejandro Balazs (Addgene plasmid # 212560 ; http://n2t.net/addgene:212560 ; RRID:Addgene_212560)
