[The description below was written by a language model from this plasmid's Addgene catalogue record and pLannotate feature annotations shown in this document.]
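Description:
pTwist-SARS-CoV-2 Spike-deltaC18 L452W (TGG) is a 10.5 kb mammalian expression plasmid built on the commercial pTwist-CMV-BetaGlobin-WPRE-Neo backbone and made to supply a mutant SARS-CoV-2 spike glycoprotein for pseudovirus production. It is maintained in E. coli as a high-copy plasmid through a ColE1/pUC-type origin and selected with ampicillin via the AmpR β-lactamase gene. A separate SV40 early promoter–neo–bGH poly(A) cassette provides a neomycin/G418-type resistance marker that could be used for selection in mammalian cells.

The payload is a spike open reading frame carrying the L452W substitution, with the name indicating that tryptophan is encoded by a TGG codon. The "deltaC18" designation points to a deletion of the C-terminal 18 residues, a truncation commonly used to improve spike incorporation into pseudotyped particles, although the record does not explain it further. The catalogue lists the promoter as CAG, but the annotated sequence instead shows a CMV enhancer and CMV promoter elements followed by a truncated human β-globin intron, which agrees with the backbone name. This discrepancy should be noted rather than assumed resolved. Downstream of the coding sequence, a WPRE enhances transcript stability and expression, and an SV40 polyadenylation signal is annotated after it, on the opposite strand. β-globin insulator elements, bacterial rrnG and T7 terminators, and a synthetic poly(A) signal flank the expression unit to limit transcriptional read-through.

The plasmid carries no viral packaging elements itself. It would typically be co-transfected with packaging and reporter constructs to generate spike-pseudotyped particles, here in the context of studying how spike mutations affect escape from vaccine-induced antibody responses.
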