Features (pLannotate 1.2.2; 21 found; start..end, strand, type, name):
      2..3766    +  CDS            S: SPIKE_SARS2 - Experimental evidence at protein level: Swiss-Prot protein existence level 1. [Spike glycoprotein]: May down-regulate host tetherin (BST2) by lysosomal degradation, thereby counteracting its antiviral activity. From Severe acute respiratory syndrome coronavirus 2 (2019-nCoV) (SARS-CoV-2).
   3840..4428    +  misc_feature   WPRE: woodchuck hepatitis virus posttranscriptional regulatory element
   4481..4602    -  polyA_signal   SV40 poly(A) signal: SV40 polyadenylation signal
   4625..4694    -  CDS            large T antigen (fragment): large T antigen from SV40 (simian virus 40)
   4717..4763    +  terminator     T7 terminator: transcription terminator for bacteriophage T7 RNA polymerase
   4793..4929    +  terminator     rrnG terminator: transcription terminator from the E. coli ribosomal RNA rrnG operon (Albrechtsen et al., 1991)
   4974..5045    +  misc_feature   3' β-globin insulator: insulator downstream of the human β-globin locus (Farrell et al., 2002)
   5090..5286    +  promoter       SV40 promoter: SV40 early promoter
   5300..6091    +  CDS            neo: KKA2_KLEPN - Also known as kan, nptII. Experimental evidence at protein level: Swiss-Prot protein existence level 1. Resistance to kanamycin, neomycin, paromomycin, ribostamycin, butirosin and gentamicin B. From Klebsiella pneumoniae.
   6105..6329    +  polyA_signal   bGH poly(A) signal: bovine growth hormone polyadenylation signal
   6525..7113    -  rep_origin     ori: high-copy-number ColE1/pMB1/pBR322/pUC origin of replication
   7285..7349    -  CDS            bla(M) (fragment): β-lactamase lacking the signal sequence; bla(M); allows cytosolic expression of β-lactamase
   7859..8719    +  CDS            AmpR: β-lactamase; bla; confers resistance to ampicillin, carbenicillin, and related antibiotics
   8732..8868    +  terminator     rrnG terminator: transcription terminator from the E. coli ribosomal RNA rrnG operon (Albrechtsen et al., 1991)
   9020..9091    +  misc_feature   5' β-globin insulator: insulator upstream of the human β-globin locus (Farrell et al., 2002)
   9096..9142    -  terminator     T7 terminator: transcription terminator for bacteriophage T7 RNA polymerase
   9160..9208    -  polyA_signal   poly(A) signal: synthetic polyadenylation signal
   9289..9592    +  enhancer       CMV enhancer: human cytomegalovirus immediate early enhancer
   9665..9682    -  promoter       CMV promoter (fragment): human cytomegalovirus (CMV) immediate early promoter
   9745..9796    +  promoter       CMVd2 promoter: truncated human cytomegalovirus (CMV) immediate early promoter that yields moderately reduced expression relative to the full-length promoter
   9930..10405   +  intron         β-globin intron: internally truncated intron from human β-globin
>Addgene plasmid #212560 | pTwist-SARS-CoV-2 Spike-deltaC18 L452W (TGG) | addgene full sequence | sequence record 431574 | Addgene NGS Result
CATGTTTGTGTTCCTCGTTCTCCTGCCCCTCGTTTCTTCCCAATGCGTGAACCTCACAACTAGAACGCAG
CTCCCACCCGCTTACACGAACTCTTTTACTCGTGGAGTATACTATCCCGATAAAGTCTTTAGGTCCAGTG
TCCTTCATTCTACTCAAGACCTTTTCCTGCCATTCTTCTCAAATGTCACCTGGTTCCATGCTATCCACGT
TTCTGGCACCAACGGAACTAAACGATTTGATAATCCCGTCTTGCCATTTAACGATGGCGTATACTTTGCC
TCAACGGAGAAGTCCAACATTATCCGGGGATGGATATTTGGCACCACCCTGGACTCCAAGACACAGTCTC
TCCTCATTGTGAACAACGCCACCAATGTCGTCATCAAAGTCTGTGAATTTCAATTTTGTAACGATCCCTT
TCTCGGGGTTTATTATCATAAGAATAACAAGTCTTGGATGGAGTCAGAGTTCCGCGTTTACAGTTCCGCT
AACAACTGTACTTTTGAGTACGTTTCCCAACCATTTCTCATGGATCTTGAAGGGAAGCAAGGCAACTTCA
AGAATCTCCGCGAATTTGTGTTTAAGAATATAGACGGCTACTTCAAAATTTATAGCAAGCATACCCCGAT
AAATCTGGTTCGGGATCTCCCTCAAGGCTTCTCCGCGTTGGAACCCCTCGTGGACTTGCCGATTGGCATC
AACATCACCCGGTTCCAAACCCTTCTTGCCCTTCATCGAAGCTACCTCACGCCTGGCGACAGTAGTAGTG
GTTGGACAGCGGGCGCAGCAGCCTACTATGTGGGATATTTGCAACCACGCACCTTTCTTCTCAAATATAA
CGAAAACGGAACAATTACCGATGCCGTAGACTGTGCCCTCGATCCCCTGTCCGAAACTAAATGCACACTC
AAGTCCTTCACAGTTGAGAAAGGCATATACCAAACCAGTAACTTCCGCGTCCAACCCACCGAATCCATTG
TTCGATTCCCTAACATCACCAATTTGTGTCCTTTCGGTGAAGTATTTAATGCCACTCGATTTGCATCAGT
TTATGCCTGGAATCGCAAGCGAATATCAAATTGTGTTGCAGATTATAGTGTCCTGTATAATAGCGCATCA
TTCAGCACTTTTAAGTGTTATGGGGTCAGCCCTACGAAATTGAATGACTTGTGTTTTACCAACGTTTACG
CAGATTCTTTCGTCATACGCGGCGACGAAGTCCGACAGATTGCACCGGGGCAAACCGGAAAGATAGCAGA
CTATAATTATAAGTTGCCGGATGACTTCACCGGCTGCGTTATAGCATGGAACTCCAATAATCTCGATTCA
AAAGTCGGCGGCAACTATAATTATTGGTACCGCCTGTTTCGCAAGTCAAATCTGAAGCCCTTTGAACGTG
ACATCTCCACCGAAATTTATCAAGCTGGCAGCACCCCATGTAATGGAGTGGAAGGGTTTAACTGTTATTT
TCCCCTTCAATCATACGGATTTCAACCAACAAATGGGGTGGGCTATCAACCATATCGGGTGGTAGTCTTG
AGCTTTGAGCTGCTCCACGCACCGGCTACAGTTTGCGGACCGAAGAAAAGCACTAACCTGGTGAAGAATA
AATGTGTGAACTTCAACTTTAATGGGCTCACCGGAACAGGGGTGCTGACAGAATCAAACAAGAAATTTCT
CCCTTTTCAACAATTTGGTAGAGACATTGCCGATACCACAGATGCCGTCCGCGATCCGCAAACACTGGAA
ATCCTCGATATAACACCCTGTAGCTTCGGCGGGGTCAGCGTGATAACTCCCGGAACGAACACATCCAACC
AAGTGGCTGTCCTGTATCAAGATGTCAACTGTACCGAAGTCCCTGTGGCGATACACGCCGACCAACTGAC
ACCCACCTGGAGAGTCTACTCAACAGGTTCCAATGTCTTTCAAACTAGAGCGGGTTGTCTCATTGGCGCT
GAGCATGTCAATAATTCATACGAATGTGATATTCCTATTGGGGCAGGAATCTGTGCGTCTTATCAAACTC
AAACGAACTCACCACGGCGCGCTCGCTCAGTAGCCAGCCAGTCCATAATCGCCTATACCATGAGTCTCGG
GGCTGAGAACTCCGTGGCTTATTCAAACAATTCCATCGCAATCCCAACTAACTTTACCATTAGCGTTACC
ACGGAAATCTTGCCCGTCAGCATGACTAAGACGAGCGTAGACTGTACGATGTATATCTGTGGGGATTCCA
CCGAGTGTAGCAACCTCTTGCTTCAATACGGGTCTTTCTGTACTCAACTCAACCGAGCATTGACCGGAAT
TGCGGTCGAACAAGACAAGAATACCCAAGAGGTGTTCGCACAAGTAAAGCAAATATACAAAACGCCGCCA
ATCAAAGATTTTGGCGGGTTTAATTTTAGCCAAATACTGCCAGACCCATCTAAGCCTTCAAAACGCAGCT
TTATCGAGGATCTGCTGTTCAACAAAGTTACGTTGGCTGACGCGGGTTTCATTAAGCAGTATGGGGATTG
TTTGGGAGACATTGCGGCCCGCGACCTTATCTGTGCTCAAAAATTCAATGGGTTGACAGTTCTGCCCCCT
CTGCTCACTGATGAGATGATTGCACAGTATACATCAGCATTGTTGGCAGGAACCATTACATCCGGCTGGA
CTTTTGGCGCGGGTGCGGCCCTTCAAATACCTTTCGCTATGCAAATGGCTTACAGATTCAATGGGATTGG
TGTCACGCAAAATGTATTGTATGAAAATCAGAAGCTGATCGCTAATCAATTTAACAGCGCGATTGGCAAG
ATCCAAGATTCACTGTCAAGCACAGCGTCCGCCCTCGGCAAACTCCAAGATGTTGTGAATCAAAACGCCC
AGGCCCTGAATACCCTCGTGAAGCAACTGAGTTCTAACTTCGGCGCAATCTCCAGCGTCCTCAACGACAT
ATTGTCCAGACTTGATAAGGTGGAAGCCGAGGTGCAAATTGATCGGCTCATCACAGGCAGGCTCCAGTCA
CTCCAAACTTATGTGACACAACAGTTGATCCGGGCTGCTGAGATACGAGCAAGCGCCAACCTGGCCGCCA
CTAAAATGTCAGAGTGCGTGCTCGGGCAGTCCAAACGGGTTGACTTTTGTGGCAAGGGCTATCACTTGAT
GTCCTTCCCCCAATCCGCCCCACATGGAGTGGTCTTTCTCCACGTCACTTATGTCCCTGCTCAAGAGAAG
AACTTTACGACAGCTCCAGCAATCTGTCACGATGGCAAAGCGCACTTTCCCAGGGAAGGCGTTTTCGTCA
GTAATGGCACGCATTGGTTTGTGACCCAAAGGAATTTCTATGAACCCCAAATCATAACCACTGACAATAC
ATTTGTCTCAGGCAACTGTGATGTGGTCATTGGGATCGTGAACAACACGGTATATGATCCCCTGCAACCC
GAGTTGGATAGCTTCAAAGAGGAATTGGATAAATACTTTAAGAATCATACTTCACCCGATGTTGATCTCG
GGGACATATCAGGAATAAATGCAAGTGTCGTCAACATTCAGAAAGAGATTGATCGCCTTAATGAGGTCGC
CAAGAACTTGAATGAATCTTTGATCGACTTGCAAGAACTGGGCAAATACGAACAATATATTAAATGGCCC
TGGTACATTTGGTTGGGCTTTATCGCCGGACTTATAGCTATCGTTATGGTCACAATTATGTTGTGCTGTA
TGACTAGCTGTTGTTCCTGCTTGAAAGGATGTTGCAGTTGCGGATCTTGTTGTAAATAAAGGATCCTCTA
GAAGTTGTCTCCTCCTGCACTGACTGACTGATACAATCGATTTCTGGATCCGCAGGCCTAATCAACCTCT
GGATTACAAAATTTGTGAAAGATTGACTGGTATTCTTAACTATGTTGCTCCTTTTACGCTATGTGGATAC
GCTGCTTTAATGCCTTTGTATCATGCTATTGCTTCCCGTATGGCTTTCATTTTCTCCTCCTTGTATAAAT
CCTGGTTGCTGTCTCTTTATGAGGAGTTGTGGCCCGTTGTCAGGCAACGTGGCGTGGTGTGCACTGTGTT
TGCTGACGCAACCCCCACTGGTTGGGGCATTGCCACCACCTGTCAGCTCCTTTCCGGGACTTTCGCTTTC
CCCCTCCCTATTGCCACGGCGGAACTCATCGCCGCCTGCCTTGCCCGCTGCTGGACAGGGGCTCGGCTGT
TGGGCACTGACAATTCCGTGGTGTTGTCGGGGAAGCTGACGTCCTTTCCATGGCTGCTCGCCTGTGTTGC
CACCTGGATTCTGCGCGGGACGTCCTTCTGCTACGTCCCTTCGGCCCTCAATCCAGCGGACCTTCCTTCC
CGCGGCCTGCTGCCGGCTCTGCGGCCTCTTCCGCGTCTTCGCCTTCGCCCTCAGACGAGTCGGATCTCCC
TTTGGGCCGCCTCCCCGCCTGTCTAGCTTGACTGACTGAGATACAGCGTACCTTCAGCTCACAGACATGA
TAAGATACATTGATGAGTTTGGACAAACCACAACTAGAATGCAGTGAAAAAAATGCTTTATTTGTGAAAT
TTGTGATGCTATTGCTTTATTTGTAACCATTATAAGCTGCAATAAACAAGTTAACAACAACAATTGCATT
CATTTTATGTTTCAGGTTCAGGGGGAGGTGTGGGAGGTTTTTTAAAGCAAGTAAAACCTCTACAAATGTG
GTATTGGCCCATCTCTATCGGTATCGTAGCATAACCCCTTGGGGCCTCTAAACGGGTCTTGAGGGGTTTT
TTGTGCCCCTCGGGCCGGATTGCTATCTACCGGCATTGGCGCAGAAAAAAATGCCTGATGCGACGCTGCG
CGTCTTATACTCCCACATATGCCAGATTCAGCAACGGATACGGCTTCCCCAACTTGCCCACTTCCATACG
TGTCCTCCTTACCAGAAATTTATCCTTAAGGTCGTCAGCTATCCTGCAGGCGATCTCTCGATTTCGATCA
AGACATTCCTTTAATGGTCTTTTCTGGACACCACTAGGGGTCAGAAGTAGTTCATCAAACTTTCTTCCCT
CCCTAATCTCATTGGTTACCTTGGGCTATCGAAACTTAATTAAGCGATCTGCATCTCAATTAGTCAGCAA
CCATAGTCCCGCCCCTAACTCCGCCCATCCCGCCCCTAACTCCGCCCAGTTCCGCCCATTCTCCGCCCCA
TCGCTGACTAATTTTTTTTATTTATGCAGAGGCCGAGGCCGCCTCGGCCTCTGAGCTATTCCAGAAGTAG
TGAGGAGGCTTTTTTGGAGGCCTAGGCTTTTGCAAAGGAGGTAGCCAACATGATTGAACAAGATGGATTG
CACGCAGGTTCTCCCGCCGCTTGGGTGGAGAGGCTATTCGGCTATGACTGGGCACAACAGACAATCGGCT
GCTCTGATGCCGCCGTGTTCCGGCTGTCAGCGCAGGGGCGCCCGGTTCTTTTTGTCAAGACCGACCTGTC
CGGTGCCCTGAATGAACTCCAGGACGAGGCAGCGCGGCTATCGTGGCTGGCCACGACGGGCGTTCCTTGC
GCAGCTGTGCTCGACGTTGTCACTGAAGCGGGAAGGGACTGGCTGCTATTGGGCGAAGTGCCGGGGCAGG
ATCTCCTGTCATCTCACCTTGCTCCTGCCGAGAAAGTATCCATCATGGCTGATGCAATGCGGCGGCTGCA
TACGCTTGATCCGGCTACCTGCCCATTCGACCACCAAGCGAAACATCGCATCGAGCGAGCACGTACTCGG
ATGGAAGCCGGTCTTGTCGATCAGGATGATCTGGACGAAGAGCATCAGGGGCTCGCGCCAGCCGAACTGT
TCGCCAGGCTCAAGGCGCGGATGCCCGACGGCGAGGATCTCGTCGTGACCCACGGCGATGCCTGCTTGCC
GAATATCATGGTGGAAAATGGCCGCTTTTCTGGATTCATCGACTGTGGCCGGCTGGGTGTGGCGGACCGC
TATCAGGACATAGCGTTGGCTACCCGTGATATTGCTGAAGAGCTTGGCGGCGAATGGGCTGACCGCTTCC
TCGTGCTTTACGGTATCGCCGCTCCCGATTCGCAGCGCATCGCCTTCTATCGCCTTCTTGACGAGTTCTT
CTAGTATGTAAGCCCTGTGCCTTCTAGTTGCCAGCCATCTGTTGTTTGCCCCTCCCCCGTGCCTTCCTTG
ACCCTGGAAGGTGCCACTCCCACTGTCCTTTCCTAATAAAATGAGGAAATTGCATCGCATTGTCTGAGTA
GGTGTCATTCTATTCTGGGGGGTGGGGTGGGGCAGGACAGCAAGGGGGAGGATTGGGAAGACAATAGCAG
GCATGCTGGGGATGCGGTGGGCTCTATGGTTAATTAACCAGTCAAGTCAGCTACTTGGCGAGATCGACTT
GTCTGGGTTTCGACTACGCTCAGAATTGCGTCAGTCAAGTTCGATCTGGTCCTTGCTATTGCACCCGTTC
TCCGATTACGAGTTTCATTTAAATCATGTGAGCAAAAGGCCAGCAAAAGGCCAGGAACCGTAAAAAGGCC
GCGTTGCTGGCGTTTTTCCATAGGCTCCGCCCCCCTGACGAGCATCACAAAAATCGACGCTCAAGTCAGA
GGTGGCGAAACCCGACAGGACTATAAAGATACCAGGCGTTTCCCCCTGGAAGCTCCCTCGTGCGCTCTCC
TGTTCCGACCCTGCCGCTTACCGGATACCTGTCCGCCTTTCTCCCTTCGGGAAGCGTGGCGCTTTCTCAT
AGCTCACGCTGTAGGTATCTCAGTTCGGTGTAGGTCGTTCGCTCCAAGCTGGGCTGTGTGCACGAACCCC
CCGTTCAGCCCGACCGCTGCGCCTTATCCGGTAACTATCGTCTTGAGTCCAACCCGGTAAGACACGACTT
ATCGCCACTGGCAGCAGCCACTGGTAACAGGATTAGCAGAGCGAGGTATGTAGGCGGTGCTACAGAGTTC
TTGAAGTGGTGGCCTAACTACGGCTACACTAGAAGAACAGTATTTGGTATCTGCGCTCTGCTGAAGCCAG
TTACCTTCGGAAAAAGAGTTGGTAGCTCTTGATCCGGCAAACAAACCACCGCTGGTAGCGGTGGTTTTTT
TGTTTGCAAGCAGCAGATTACGCGCAGAAAAAAAGGATCTCAAGAAGATCCTTTGATCTTTTCTACGGGG
TCTGACGCTCAGTGGAACGAAAACTCACGTTAAGGGATTTTGGTCATGAGATTATCAAAAAGGATCTTCA
CCTAGATCCTTTTAAATTAAAAATGAAGTTTTAAATCAATCTAAAGTATATATGAGTAAACTTGGTCTGA
CAGTTACCAATGCTTAATCAGTGAGGCACCTATCTCAGCGATCTGTCTATTTCGTTCATCCATAGTTGCA
TTTAAATTTCCGAACTCTCCAAGGCCCTCGTCGGAAAATCTTCAAACCTTTCGTCCGATCCATCTTGCAG
GCTACCTCTCGAACGAACTATCGCAAGTCTCTTGGCCGGCCTTGCGCCTTGGCTATTGCTTGGCAGCGCC
TATCGCCAGGTATTACTCCAATCCCGAATATCCGAGATCGGGATCACCCGAGAGAAGTTCAACCTACATC
CTCAATCCCGATCTATCCGAGATCCGAGGAATATCGAAATCGGGGCGCGCCTGGTGTACCGAGAACGATC
CTCTCAGTGCGAGTCTCGACGATCCATATCGTTGCTTGGCAGTCAGCCAGTCGGAATCCAGCTTGGGACC
CAGGAAGTCCAATCGTCAGATATTGTACTCAAGCCTGGTCACGGCAGCGTACCGATCTGTTTAAACCTAG
ATATTGATAGTCTGATCGGTCAACGTATAATCGAGTCCTAGCTTTTGCAAACATCTATCAAGAGACAGGA
TCAGCAGGAGGCTTTCGCATGAGTATTCAACATTTCCGTGTCGCCCTTATTCCCTTTTTTGCGGCATTTT
GCCTTCCTGTTTTTGCTCACCCAGAAACGCTGGTGAAAGTAAAAGATGCTGAAGATCAGTTGGGTGCGCG
AGTGGGTTACATCGAACTGGATCTCAACAGCGGTAAGATCCTTGAGAGTTTTCGCCCCGAAGAACGCTTT
CCAATGATGAGCACTTTTAAAGTTCTGCTATGTGGCGCGGTATTATCCCGTATTGACGCCGGGCAAGAGC
AACTCGGTCGCCGCATACACTATTCTCAGAATGACTTGGTTGAGTATTCACCAGTCACAGAAAAGCATCT
TACGGATGGCATGACAGTAAGAGAATTATGCAGTGCTGCCATAACCATGAGTGATAACACTGCGGCCAAC
TTACTTCTGACAACGATTGGAGGACCGAAGGAGCTAACCGCTTTTTTGCACAACATGGGGGATCATGTAA
CTCGCCTTGATCGTTGGGAACCGGAGCTGAATGAAGCCATACCAAACGACGAGCGTGACACCACGATGCC
TGTAGCAATGGCAACAACCTTGCGTAAACTATTAACTGGCGAACTACTTACTCTAGCTTCCCGGCAACAG
TTGATAGACTGGATGGAGGCGGATAAAGTTGCAGGACCACTTCTGCGCTCGGCCCTTCCGGCTGGCTGGT
TTATTGCTGATAAATCTGGAGCCGGTGAGCGTGGGTCTCGCGGTATCATTGCAGCACTGGGGCCAGATGG
TAAGCCCTCCCGTATCGTAGTTATCTACACGACGGGGAGTCAGGCAACTATGGATGAACGAAATAGACAG
ATCGCTGAGATAGGTGCCTCACTGATTAAGCATTGGTAACCGATTCTAGGTGCATTGGCGCAGAAAAAAA
TGCCTGATGCGACGCTGCGCGTCTTATACTCCCACATATGCCAGATTCAGCAACGGATACGGCTTCCCCA
ACTTGCCCACTTCCATACGTGTCCTCCTTACCAGAAATTTATCCTTAAGATCCCGAATCGTTTAAACTCG
ACTCTGGCTCTATCGAATCTCCGTCGTTTCGAGCTTACGCGAACAGCCGTGGCGCTCATTTGCTCGTCGG
GCATCGAATCTCGTCAGCTATCGTCAGCTTACCTTTTTGGCAGCGATCGCGGCTCCCGACATCTTGGACC
ATTAGCTCCACAGGTATCTTCTTCCCTCTAGTGGTCATAACAGCAGCTTCAGCTACCTCTCAATTCAAAA
AACCCCTCAAGACCCGTTTAGAGGCCCCAAGGGGTTATGCTATCAATCGTTGCGTTACACACACAAAAAA
CCAACACACATCCATCTTCGATGGATAGCGATTTTATTATCTAACTGCTGATCGAGTGTAGCCAGATCTA
GTAATCAATTACGGGGTCATTAGTTCATAGCCCATATATGGAGTTCCGCGTTACATAACTTACGGTAAAT
GGCCCGCCTGGCTGACCGCCCAACGACCCCCGCCCATTGACGTCAATAATGACGTATGTTCCCATAGTAA
CGCCAATAGGGACTTTCCATTGACGTCAATGGGTGGAGTATTTACGGTAAACTGCCCACTTGGCAGTACA
TCAAGTGTATCATATGCCAAGTACGCCCCCTATTGACGTCAATGACGGTAAATGGCCCGCCTGGCATTAT
GCCCAGTACATGACCTTATGGGACTTTCCTACTTGGCAGTACATCTACGTATTAGTCATCGCTATTACCA
TGCTGATGCGGTTTTGGCAGTACATCAATGGGCGTGGATAGCGGTTTGACTCACGGGGATTTCCAAGTCT
CCACCCCATTGACGTCAATGGGAGTTTGTTTTGGCACCAAAATCAACGGGACTTTCCAAAATGTCGTAAC
AACTCCGCCCCATTGACGCAAATGGGCGGTAGGCGTGTACGGTGGGAGGTCTATATAAGCAGAGCTGGTT
TAGTGAACCGTCAGATCGCCTGGAGACGCCATCCACGCTGTTTTGACCTCCATAGAAGACACCGGGACCG
ATCCAGCCTCCCCTCGAAGCTTACATGTGGTACCGAGCTCGGATCCTGAGAACTTCAGGGTGAGTCTATG
GGACCCTTGATGTTTTCTTTCCCCTTCTTTTCTATGGTTAAGTTCATGTCATAGGAAGGGGAGAAGTAAC
AGGGTACACATATTGACCAAATCAGGGTAATTTTGCATTTGTAATTTTAAAAAATGCTTTCTTCTTTTAA
TATACTTTTTTGTTTATCTTATTTCTAATACTTTCCCTAATCTCTTTCTTTCAGGGCAATAATGATACAA
TGTATCATGCCTCTTTGCACCATTCTAAAGAATAACAGTGATAATTTCTGGGTTAAGGCAATAGCAATAT
TTCTGCATATAAATATTTCTGCATATAAATTGTAACTGATGTAAGAGGTTTCATATTGCTAATAGCAGCT
ACAATCCAGCTACCATTCTGCTTTTATTTTATGGTTGGGATAAGGCTGGATTATTCTGAGTCCAAGCTAG
GCCCTTTTGCTAATCATGTTCATACCTCTTATCTTCCTCCCACAGCTCCTGGGCAACGTGCTGGTCTGTG
TGCTGGCCCATCACTTTGGCAAAGGCGGCCGC
